Addgene plasmid #220726: AiP2047 - pAAV-AiE2538m-minBG-iCre(R297T)-BGHpA
Purpose: AiE2538m is an enhancer sequence, designed to induce cre-dependent recombination in specific populations of brain cells
Depositing lab: Allen Institute for Brain Science & Bosiljka Tasic. Depositing organization: Allen Institute. Publication: A suite of enhancer AAVs and transgenic mouse lines for genetic access to cortical cell types. Ben-Simon Y, Hooper M, Narayan S, Daigle TL, Dwivedi D, Way SW, Oster A, Stafford DA, Mich JK, Taormina MJ, Martinez RA, Opitz-Araya X, Roth JR, Alexander JR, Allen S, Amster A, Arbuckle J, Ayala A, Baker PM, Bakken TE, Barcelli T, Barta S, Bendrick J, Bertagnolli D, Bielstein C, Bishwakarma P, Bowlus J, Boyer G, Brouner K, Casian B, Casper T, Chakka AB, Chakrabarty R, Chance RK, Chavan S, Clark M, Colbert K, Collman F, Daniel S, Departee M, DiValentin P, Donadio N, Dotson N, Egdorf T, Fliss T, Gabitto M, Garcia J, Gary A, Gasperini M, Gloe J, Goldy J, Gore BB, Graybuck L, Greisman N, Haeseleer F, Halterman C, Haradon Z, Hastings SD, Helback O, Ho W, Hockemeyer D, Huang C, Huff S, Hunker A, Johansen N, Jones D, Juneau Z, Kalmbach B, Kannan M, Khem S, Kussick E, Kutsal R, Larsen R, Lee C, Lee AY, Leibly M, Lenz GH, Li S, Liang E, Lusk N, Madigan Z, Malloy J, Malone J, McCue R, Melchor J, Mollenkopf T, Moosman S, Morin E, Newman D, Ng L, Ngo K, Omstead V, Otto S, Oyama A, Pena N, Pham T, Phillips E, Pom CA, Potekhina L, Ransford S, Ray PL, Rette D, Reynoldson C, Rimorin C, Rocha D, Ruiz A, Sanchez REA, Sawyer L, Sedeno-Cortes A, Sevigny JP, Shapovalova N, Shepard N, Shulga L, Sigler AR, Siverts L, Soliman S, Somasundaram S, Staats B, Stewart K, Szelenyi E, Tieu M, Trader C, Tran A, van Velthoven CTJ, Walker M, Wang Y, Weed N, Wirthlin M, Wood T, Wynalda B, Yao Z, Zhou T, Ariza J, Dee N, Reding M, Ronellenfitch K, Mufti S, Sunkin SM, Smith KA, Esposito L, Waters J, Thyagarajan B, Yao S, Lein ES, Zeng H, Levi BP, Ngai J, Ting JT, Tasic B. Cell. 2025 May 16:S0092-8674(25)00513-6. doi: 10.1016/j.cell.2025.05.002. PubMed 40403729.
Backbone
  Vector backbone: pAAV2
  Vector type: AAV
Growth in bacteria
  Bacterial resistance: Ampicillin, 100 μg/mL
  Growth temperature: 37°C
  Growth strain: NEB Stable
  Copy number: High Copy
Gene/Insert
  Gene/Insert name: iCre(R297T)
  Species: Synthetic
  Promoter: minBG
  Cloning method: Gibson Cloning
Terms and licenses: Academic/Nonprofit Terms; Industry Terms: Not Available to Industry
Depositor comments: 5' Cloning Site: MluI (not destroyed), 3' Cloning Site: SgrAI (not destroyed).
How to cite: AiP2047 - pAAV-AiE2538m-minBG-iCre(R297T)-BGHpA was a gift from Allen Institute for Brain Science & Bosiljka Tasic (Addgene plasmid # 220726 ; http://n2t.net/addgene:220726 ; RRID:Addgene_220726)
