[The description below was written by a language model from this plasmid's Addgene catalogue record and pLannotate feature annotations shown in this document.]
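Description:
AiP2047 - pAAV-AiE2538m-minBG-iCre(R297T)-BGHpA is an AAV transfer plasmid built on a pAAV2 backbone, about 4.9 kb in the sequenced record. It is intended for packaging a recombinant adeno-associated virus genome that delivers Cre recombinase to the brain. In bacteria it is maintained through a high-copy ColE1/pUC-type origin and selected with ampicillin via the β-lactamase gene and its native promoter. An f1 phage origin is also present, along with short remnants of pBR322 bom and rop sequences. The expression cassette is flanked by AAV2 inverted terminal repeats, which are the cis elements needed for genome replication and encapsidation. The annotation detects the downstream ITR in full but only two short fragments of the upstream one. This may reflect the difficulty of sequencing or annotating these repeats, though the record cannot settle whether that copy is intact.

The payload consists of the enhancer AiE2538m placed upstream of a minimal beta-globin promoter (minBG), driving iCre(R297T), followed by the bovine growth hormone polyadenylation signal. Neither the enhancer nor the minimal promoter is annotated in the feature table, but an unannotated stretch between the upstream ITR and the Cre coding sequence is where they would sit. A minimal promoter has little activity alone, so expression depends on the enhancer, which restricts it to particular brain cell populations. The record does not say which populations, although the associated work concerns cortical cell types. iCre is a codon-improved Cre, here carrying an R297T substitution whose purpose is not stated. The construct is typically used to drive enhancer-directed recombination of loxP-flanked alleles or Cre-dependent reporters in targeted cells.
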