Features (pLannotate 1.2.2; 12 found; start..end, strand, type, name):
     12..39      +  repeat_region  AAV2 ITR (fragment): inverted terminal repeat of adeno-associated virus serotype 2 inverted
     68..95      +  repeat_region  AAV2 ITR (fragment): inverted terminal repeat of adeno-associated virus serotype 2 inverted
    848..1873    +  CDS            cre: RECR_BPP1 - Experimental evidence at protein level: Swiss-Prot protein existence level 1. Catalyzes site-specific recombination between two 34-base- pair LOXP sites. Its role is to maintain the phage genome as a monomeric unit-copy plasmid in the lysogenic state. From Escherichia phage P1 (Bacteriophage P1).
   1913..2024    +  polyA_signal   bGH poly(A) signal: bovine growth hormone polyadenylation signal
   2142..2282    +  repeat_region  AAV2 ITR: inverted terminal repeat of adeno-associated virus serotype 2 inverted
   2287..2338    -  misc_feature   bom (fragment): basis of mobility region from pBR322
   2357..2812    +  rep_origin     f1 ori (sequence partly withheld): f1 bacteriophage origin of replication; arrow indicates direction of (+) strand synthesis
   2813..2862    -  misc_feature   bom (fragment): basis of mobility region from pBR322
   2964..2999    -  CDS            rop (fragment): Rop protein, which maintains plasmids at low copy number; rop
   3094..3198    +  promoter       AmpR promoter: bla
   3199..4059    +  CDS            AmpR: β-lactamase; bla; confers resistance to ampicillin, carbenicillin, and related antibiotics
   4230..4818    +  rep_origin     ori: high-copy-number ColE1/pMB1/pBR322/pUC origin of replication
>Addgene plasmid #220726 | AiP2047 - pAAV-AiE2538m-minBG-iCre(R297T)-BGHpA | addgene full sequence | sequence record 465245 | Addgene NGS Result
CCTGCAGGCAGCTGCGCGCTCGCTCGCTCACTGAGGCCGCCCGGGCGTCGGGCGACCTTTGGTCGCCCGG
CCTCAGTGAGCGAGCGAGCGCGCAGAGAGGGAGTGGCCAACTCCATCACTAGGGGTTCCTGCGGCCGCAC
GCGTTGTAAGAGTAATAATCGACCCCACGTGCGTGCGGAGAGAAGCTGAATGCTTTTGTCTGAGGCCACA
CAGCTGTGGAGAGGCAATGTCAAGGGTCGGATCCAGGTTCTGTTTCCCTGAAAGCCCAGGATGCAGCCAT
CAGAGAGGCCCCCATGGACCACAGCCCTTATATGGCTCTTCTGATCCAGAACGGAGGAGGAGGCATGCCC
CTCCTCGCTCATTCCATAAATATTTATCGAACAGAGAGATGTGTCAGACAGACTCTGGGACTCAGGGGTG
AGTGGGCTGACAGGTCTGTGGTGTGATTAATTCCCTCAAGGCTTTCCAGGAAGGAGAGTTCAGAGTAAGC
AGAGGTTCACCGGCAGGCTTGGCAGCGGGCACTCTGGGGTCAGGGGACGGGCTGCAGGAACAGCGTGTGC
AGAGGCCGGCCGGGCCAGCAGCTGGTGTCTTAGCCCTGACATCTTTTTGGCAGGCTTCCCCAAATACAAA
GCATTTGGGCTACATGATGCAACCATCTTCCCTGCCGGACCAGGAGCTTTGCTAGAGTTTCAGCAAATCT
GCGTCTCATCCTCTAAATGGCATCAAGTACCCGGAGCTCGGGCTGGGCATAAAAGTCAGGGCAGAGCCAT
CTATTGCTTACATTTGCTTCTGGGATCCAGATCTTTCGAAGCTAGCCACCATGGTGCCCAAGAAGAAGAG
GAAAGTCTCCAACCTGCTGACTGTGCACCAAAACCTGCCTGCCCTCCCTGTGGATGCCACCTCTGATGAA
GTCAGGAAGAACCTGATGGACATGTTCAGGGACAGGCAGGCCTTCTCTGAACACACCTGGAAGATGCTCC
TGTCTGTGTGCAGATCCTGGGCTGCCTGGTGCAAGCTGAACAACAGGAAATGGTTCCCTGCTGAACCTGA
GGATGTGAGGGACTACCTCCTGTACCTGCAAGCCAGAGGCCTGGCTGTGAAGACCATCCAACAGCACCTG
GGCCAGCTCAACATGCTGCACAGGAGATCTGGCCTGCCTCGCCCTTCTGACTCCAATGCTGTGTCCCTGG
TGATGAGGAGAATCAGAAAGGAGAATGTGGATGCTGGGGAGAGAGCCAAGCAGGCCCTGGCCTTTGAACG
CACTGACTTTGACCAAGTCAGATCCCTGATGGAGAACTCTGACAGATGCCAGGACATCAGGAACCTGGCC
TTCCTGGGCATTGCCTACAACACCCTGCTGCGCATTGCCGAAATTGCCAGAATCAGAGTGAAGGACATCT
CCCGCACCGATGGTGGGAGAATGCTGATCCACATTGGCAGGACCAAGACCCTGGTGTCCACAGCTGGTGT
GGAGAAGGCCCTGTCCCTGGGGGTTACCAAGCTGGTGGAGAGATGGATCTCTGTGTCTGGTGTGGCTGAT
GACCCCAACAACTACCTGTTCTGCCGGGTCAGAAAGAATGGTGTGGCTGCCCCTTCTGCCACCTCCCAAC
TGTCCACCCGGGCCCTGGAAGGGATCTTTGAGGCCACCCACCGCCTGATCTATGGTGCCAAGGATGACTC
TGGGCAGAGATACCTGGCCTGGTCTGGCCACTCTGCCAGAGTGGGTGCTGCCACCGACATGGCCAGGGCT
GGTGTGTCCATCCCTGAAATCATGCAGGCTGGTGGCTGGACCAATGTGAACATTGTGATGAACTACATCA
GAAACCTGGACTCTGAGACTGGGGCCATGGTGAGGCTGCTCGAAGATGGGGACTGAGGCGCGCCGAATTC
AAGCTTCTCGAGAGATCTTCGACTGTGCCTTCTAGTTGCCAGCCATCTGTTGTTTGCCCCTCCCCCGTGC
CTTCCTTGACCCTGGAAGGTGCCACTCCCACTGTCCTTTCCTAATAAAATGAGGAAATTGCATCGCATTG
TCTGAGTAGGTGTCATTCTATTCTGGGGGGTGGGGTGGGGCAGGACAGCAAGGGGGAGGATTGGGAAGAC
AATAGCAGGCATGAGATCTCACGTGCGGACCGAGCGGCCGCAGGAACCCCTAGTGATGGAGTTGGCCACT
CCCTCTCTGCGCGCTCGCTCGCTCACTGAGGCCGGGCGACCAAAGGTCGCCCGACGCCCGGGCTTTGCCC
GGGCGGCCTCAGTGAGCGAGCGAGCGCGCAGCTGCCTGCAGGGGCGCCTGATGCGGTATTTTCTCCTTAC
GCATCTGTGCGGTATTTCACACCGCATA
[95 nt withheld, positions 2339-2433]
T
[46 nt withheld, positions 2435-2480]
C
[141 nt withheld, positions 2482-2622]
CCTTTGACGTTGGAGTCCACGTTCTTT
[37 nt withheld, positions 2650-2686]
ACTCTATCTCGGGCTATTCTTTTGATTTATAAGGGATTTTGCCGATTTCGGTCTATTGGTTAAAAAATGA
GCTGATTTAACAAAAATTTAACGCGAATTTTAACAAAATATTAACGTTTACAATTTTATGGTGCACTCTC
AGTACAATCTGCTCTGATGCCGCATAGTTAAGCCAGCCCCGACACCCGCCAACACCCGCTGACGCGCCCT
GACGGGCTTGTCTGCTCCCGGCATCCGCTTACAGACAAGCTGTGACCGTCTCCGGGAGCTGCATGTGTCA
GAGGTTTTCACCGTCATCACCGAAACGCGCGAGACGAAAGGGCCTCGTGATACGCCTATTTTTATAGGTT
AATGTCATGATAATAATGGTTTCTTAGACGTCAGGTGGCACTTTTCGGGGAAATGTGCGCGGAACCCCTA
TTTGTTTATTTTTCTAAATACATTCAAATATGTATCCGCTCATGAGACAATAACCCTGATAAATGCTTCA
ATAATATTGAAAAAGGAAGAGTATGAGTATTCAACATTTCCGTGTCGCCCTTATTCCCTTTTTTGCGGCA
TTTTGCCTTCCTGTTTTTGCTCACCCAGAAACGCTGGTGAAAGTAAAAGATGCTGAAGATCAGTTGGGTG
CACGAGTGGGTTACATCGAACTGGATCTCAACAGCGGTAAGATCCTTGAGAGTTTTCGCCCCGAAGAACG
TTTTCCAATGATGAGCACTTTTAAAGTTCTGCTATGTGGCGCGGTATTATCCCGTATTGACGCCGGGCAA
GAGCAACTCGGTCGCCGCATACACTATTCTCAGAATGACTTGGTTGAGTACTCACCAGTCACAGAAAAGC
ATCTTACGGATGGCATGACAGTAAGAGAATTATGCAGTGCTGCCATAACCATGAGTGATAACACTGCGGC
CAACTTACTTCTGACAACGATCGGAGGACCGAAGGAGCTAACCGCTTTTTTGCACAACATGGGGGATCAT
GTAACTCGCCTTGATCGTTGGGAACCGGAGCTGAATGAAGCCATACCAAACGACGAGCGTGACACCACGA
TGCCTGTAGCAATGGCAACAACGTTGCGCAAACTATTAACTGGCGAACTACTTACTCTAGCTTCCCGGCA
ACAATTAATAGACTGGATGGAGGCGGATAAAGTTGCAGGACCACTTCTGCGCTCGGCCCTTCCGGCTGGC
TGGTTTATTGCTGATAAATCTGGAGCCGGTGAGCGTGGGTCTCGCGGTATCATTGCAGCACTGGGGCCAG
ATGGTAAGCCCTCCCGTATCGTAGTTATCTACACGACGGGGAGTCAGGCAACTATGGATGAACGAAATAG
ACAGATCGCTGAGATAGGTGCCTCACTGATTAAGCATTGGTAACTGTCAGACCAAGTTTACTCATATATA
CTTTAGATTGATTTAAAACTTCATTTTTAATTTAAAAGGATCTAGGTGAAGATCCTTTTTGATAATCTCA
TGACCAAAATCCCTTAACGTGAGTTTTCGTTCCACTGAGCGTCAGACCCCGTAGAAAAGATCAAAGGATC
TTCTTGAGATCCTTTTTTTCTGCGCGTAATCTGCTGCTTGCAAACAAAAAAACCACCGCTACCAGCGGTG
GTTTGTTTGCCGGATCAAGAGCTACCAACTCTTTTTCCGAAGGTAACTGGCTTCAGCAGAGCGCAGATAC
CAAATACTGTTCTTCTAGTGTAGCCGTAGTTAGGCCACCACTTCAAGAACTCTGTAGCACCGCCTACATA
CCTCGCTCTGCTAATCCTGTTACCAGTGGCTGCTGCCAGTGGCGATAAGTCGTGTCTTACCGGGTTGGAC
TCAAGACGATAGTTACCGGATAAGGCGCAGCGGTCGGGCTGAACGGGGGGTTCGTGCACACAGCCCAGCT
TGGAGCGAACGACCTACACCGAACTGAGATACCTACAGCGTGAGCTATGAGAAAGCGCCACGCTTCCCGA
AGGGAGAAAGGCGGACAGGTATCCGGTAAGCGGCAGGGTCGGAACAGGAGAGCGCACGAGGGAGCTTCCA
GGGGGAAACGCCTGGTATCTTTATAGTCCTGTCGGGTTTCGCCACCTCTGACTTGAGCGTCGATTTTTGT
GATGCTCGTCAGGGGGGCGGAGCCTATGGAAAAACGCCAGCAACGCGGCCTTTTTACGGTTCCTGGCCTT
TTGCTGGCCTTTTGCTCACATGT
